>Addgene plasmid #209394 | pGG-cTP-TurboID | addgene full sequence | sequence record 418449 | Addgene NGS Result
GAAAACTCACGTTAAGGGATTTTGGTCATGAGATTATCAAAAAGGATCTTCACCTAGATCATCGGAAGAA
CGGCAACTAAGCTGCCGGGTTTGAAACACGGATGATCTCGCGGAGGGTAGCATGTTGATTGTAACGATGA
CAGAGCGTTGCTGCCTGTGATCAATTCGGGCACGAACCCAGTGGACATAAGCCTGTTCGGTTCGTAAGCT
GTAATGCAAGTAGCGTATGCGCTCACGCAACTGGTCCAGAACCTTGACCGAACGCAGCGGTGGTAACGGC
GCAGTGGCGGTTTTCATGGCTTGTTATGACTGTTTTTTTGGGGTACAGTCTATGCCTCGGGCATCCAAGC
AGCAAGCGCGTTACGCCGTGGGTCGATGTTTGATGTTATGGAGCAGCAACGATGTTACGCAGCAGGGCAG
TCGCCCTAAAACAAAGTTAAACATCATGGGGGAAGCGGTGATCGCCGAAGTATCGACTCAACTATCAGAG
GTAGTTGGCGTCATCGAGCGCCATCTCGAACCGACGTTGCTGGCCGTACATTTGTACGGCTCCGCAGTGG
ATGGCGGCCTGAAGCCACACAGTGATATTGATTTGCTGGTTACGGTGACCGTAAGGCTTGATGAAACAAC
GCGGCGAGCTTTGATCAACGACCTTTTGGAAACTTCGGCTTCCCCTGGAGAGAGCGAGATTCTCCGCGCT
GTAGAAGTCACCATTGTTGTGCACGACGACATCATTCCGTGGCGTTATCCAGCTAAGCGCGAACTGCAAT
TTGGAGAATGGCAGCGCAATGACATTCTTGCAGGTATCTTCGAGCCAGCCACGATCGACATTGATCTGGC
TATCTTGCTGACAAAAGCAAGAGAACATAGCGTTGCCTTGGTAGGTCCAGCGGCGGAGGAACTCTTTGAT
CCGGTTCCTGAACAGGATCTATTTGAGGCGCTAAATGAAACCTTAACGCTATGGAACTCGCCGCCCGACT
GGGCTGGCGATGAGCGAAATGTAGTGCTTACGTTGTCCCGCATTTGGTACAGCGCAGTAACCGGCAAAAT
CGCGCCGAAGGATGTCGCTGCCGACTGGGCAATGGAGCGCCTGCCGGCCCAGTATCAGCCCGTCATACTT
GAAGCTAGACAGGCTTATCTTGGACAAGAAGAAGATCGCTTGGCCTCGCGCGCAGATCAGTTGGAAGAAT
TTGTCCACTACGTGAAAGGCGAGATCACCAAGGTAGTCGGCAAATAATGTCTAGCTAGAAATTCGTTCAA
GCCGACGCCGCTTCGCGGCGCGGCTTAACTCAAGCGTTAGATGCACTAAGCACATAATTGCTCACAGCCA
AACTATCAGGTCAAGTCTGCTTTTATTATTTTTAAGCGTGCATAATAAGCCCTACACAAATTGGGAGATA
TATCATGCATGACCAAAATCCCTTAACGTGAGTTTTCGTTCCACTGAGCGTCAGACCCCGTAGAAAAGAT
CAAAGGATCTTCTGCCATTTTTGGGGTGAGGCCGTTCGCGGCCGAGGGGCGCAGCCCCTGGGGGGATGGG
AGCTCGGTGCCTTGATGTGGGCGCCGGCGGTCGAGTGGCGACGGCGCGGCTTGTCCGCGCCCTGGTAGAT
TGCCTGGCCGTAGGCCAGCCATTTTTGAGCGGCCAGCGGCCGCGATAGGCCGACGCGAAGCGGCGGGGCG
TAGGGAGCGCAGCGACCGAAGGGTAGGCGCTTTTTGCAGCTCTTCGGCTGTGCGCTGGCCAGACAGTTAT
GCACAGGCCAGGCGGGTTTTAAGAGTTTTAATAAGTTTTAAAGAGTTTTAGGCGGAAAAATCGCCTTTTT
TCTCTTTTATATCAGTCACTTACATGTGTGACCGGTTCCCAATGTACGGCTTTGGGTTCCCAATGTACGG
GTTCCGGTTCCCAATGTACGGCTTTGGGTTCCCAATGTACGTGCTATCCACAGGAAAGAAGCTTTTTCGA
CCTTTTTCCCCTGCTAGGGCAATTTGCCCTAGCATCTGCTCCGTACATTAGGAACCGGCGGATGCTTCGC
CCTCGATCAGGTTGCGGTAGCGCATGACTAGGATCGGGCCAGCCTGCCCCGCCTCCTCCTTCAAATCGTA
CTCCGGCAGGTCATTTGACCCGATCAGCTTGCGCACGGTGAAACAGAACTTCTTGAACTCTCCGGCGCTG
CCACTGCGTTCGTAGATCGTCTTGAACAACCATCTGGCTTCTGCCTTGCCTGCGGCGCGGCGTGCCAGGC
GGTAGAGAAAACGGCCGATGCCGGGATCGATCAAAAAGTAATCGGGGTGAACCGTCAGCACGTCCGGGTT
CTTGCCTTCTGTGATCTCGCGGTACATCCAATCAGCTAGCTCGATCTCGATGTACTCCGGCCGCCCGGTT
TCGCTCTTTACGATCTTGTAGCGGCTAATCAAGGCTTCACCCTCGGATACCGTCACCAGGCGGCCGTTCT
TGGCCTTCTTCGTACGCTGCATGGCAACGTGCGTGGTGTTTAACCGAATGCAGGTTTCTACCAGGTCGTC
TTTCTGCTTTCCGCCATCGGCTCGCCGGCAGAACTTGAGTACGTCCGCAACGTGTGGACGGAACACGCGG
CCGGGCTTGTCTCCCTTCCCTTCCCGGTATCGGTTCATGGATTCGGTTAGATGGGAAACCGCCATCAGTA
CCAGGTCGTAATCCCACACACTGGCCATGCCGGCCGGCCCTGCGGAAACCTCTACGTGCCCGTCTGGAAG
CTCGTAGCGGATCACCTCGCCAGCTCGTCGGTCACGCTTCGACAGACGGAAAACGGCCACGTCCATGATG
CTGCGACTATCGCGGGTGCCCACGTCATAGAGCATCGGAACGAAAAAATCTGGTTGCTCGTCGCCCTTGG
GCGGCTTCCTAATCGACGACGCACCGGCTGCCGGCGGTTGCCGGGATTCTTTGCGGATTCGATCAGCGGC
CGCTTGCCACGATTCACCGGGGCGTGCTTCTGCCTCGATGCGTTGCCGCTGGGCGGCCTGCGCGGCCTTC
AACTTCTCCACCAGGTCATCACCCAGCGCCGCGCCGATTTGTACCGGGCCGGATGGTTTGCGACCGCTCA
CGCCGATTCCTCGGGCTTGGGGGTTCCAGTGCCATTGCAGGGCCGGCAGACAACCCAGCCGCTTACGCCT
GGCCAACCGCCCGTTCCTCCACACATGGGGCATTCCACGGCGTCGGTGCCTGGTTGTTCTTGATTTTCCA
TGCCGCCTCCTTTAGCCGCTAAAATTCATCTACTCATTTATTCATTTGCTCATTTACTCTGGTAGCTGCG
CGATGTATTCAGATAGCAGCTCGGTAATGGTCTTGCCTTGGCGTACCGCGTACATCTTCAGCTTGGTGTG
ATCCTCCGCCGGCAACTGAAAGTTGACCCGCTTCATGGCTGGCGTGTCTGCCAGGCTGGCCAACGTTGCA
GCCTTGCTGCTGCGTGCGCTCGGACGGCCGGCACTTAGCGTGTTTGTGCTTTTGCTCATTTTCTCTTTAC
CTCATTAACTCAAATGAGTTTTGATTTAATTTCAGCGGCCAGCGCCTGGACCTCGCGGGCAGCGTCGCCC
TCGGGTTCTGATTCAAGAACGGTTGTGCCGGCGGCGGCAGTGCCTGGGTAGCTCACGCGCTGCGTGATAC
GGGACTCAAGAATGGGCAGCTCGTACCCGGCCAGCGCCTCGGCAACCTCACCGCCGATGCGCGTGCCTTT
GATCGCCCGCGACACGACAAAGGCCGCTTGTAGCCTTCCATCCGTGACCTCAATGCGCTGCTTAACCAGC
TCCACCAGGTCGGCGGTGGCCCATATGTCGTAAGGGCTTGGCTGCACCGGAATCAGCACGAAGTCGGCTG
CCTTGATCGCGGACACAGCCAAGTCCGCCGCCTGGGGCGCTCCGTCGATCACTACGAAGTCGCGCCGGCC
GATGGCCTTCACGTCGCGGTCAATCGTCGGGCGGTCGATGCCGACAACGGTTAGCGGTTGATCTTCCCGC
ACGGCCGCCCAATCGCGGGCACTGCCCTGGGGATCGGAATCGACTAACAGAACATCGGCCCCGGCGAGTT
GCAGGGCGCGGGCTAGATGGGTTGCGATGGTCGTCTTGCCTGACCCGCCTTTCTGGTTAAGTACAGCGAT
AACCTTCATGCGTTCCCCTTGCGTATTTGTTTATTTACTCATCGCATCATATACGCAGCGACCGCATGAC
GCAAGCTGTTTTACTCAAATACACATCACCTTTTTAGACGGCGGCGCTCGGTTTCTTCAGCGGCCAAGCT
GGCCGGCCAGGCCGCCAGCTTGGCATCAGACAAACCGGCCAGGATTTCATGCAGCCGCACGGCTGATGGG
CTGCCTGTATCGAGTGGTGATTTTGTGCCGAGCTGCCGGTCGGGGAGCTGTTGGCTGGCTGGTGGCAGGA
TATATTGTGGTGTAAACAAATTGACGCTTAGACAACTTAATAACACATTGCGGACGTTTTTAATGTACTG
GGGTGGATTACGGAAGACAATACGGCGGAGATTAGCCTTTTCAATTTCAGAAAGAATGCTAACCCACAGA
TGGTTAGAGAGGCTTACGCAGCACGACTCATCAAGACGATCTACCCGAGCAATAATCTCCAGGAAATCAA
ATACCTTCCCAAGAAGGTTAAAGATGCAGTCAAAAGATTCAGGACTAACTGCATCAAGAACACAGAGAAA
GATATATTTCTCAAGATCAGAAGTACTATTCCAGTATGGACGATTCAAGGCTTGCTTCACAAACCAAGGC
AAGTAATAGAGATTGGAGTCTCTAAAAAGGTAGTTCCCACTGAATCAAAGGCCATGGAGTCAAAGATTCA
AATAGAGGACCTAACAGAACTCGCCGTAAAGACTGGCGAACAGTTCATACAGAGTCTCTTACGACTCAAT
GACAAGAAGAAAATCTTCGTCAACATGGTGGAGCACGACACACTTGTCTACTCCAAAAATATCAAAGATA
CAGTCTCAGAAGAGCAAAGGGCAATTGAGACTTTTCAACAAAGGGTAATATCCGGAAACCTCCTCGGATT
CCATTGCCCAGCTATCTGTCACTTTATTGTGAAGATAGTGGAAAAGGAAGGTGGCTCCTACAAATGCCAT
CATTGCGATAAAGGAAAGGCCATCGTTGAAGATGCCTCTGCCGACAGTGGTCCCAAAGATGGACCCCCAC
CCACGAGGAGCATCGTGGAAAAAGAACACGTTCCAACCACGACTTCAAAGCAAGTGGATTGATGTGATAT
CTCCACTGACGTAAGGGATGACGCACAATCCCACTATCCTTCGCAAGACCCTTCCTCTATATAAGGAAGT
TCATTTCATTTGGAGAGAACACGCACCATGGCTTCCTCTATGCTCTCTTCCGCTACTATGGTTGCCTCTC
CGGCTCAGGCCACTATGGTCGCTCCTTTCAACGGACTTAAGTCCTCCGCTGCCTTCCCAGCCACCCGCAA
GGCTAACAACGACATTACTTCCATCACAAGCAACGGCGGAAGAGTTAACTGCATGCAGGTGTGGCCTCCG
ATTGGAAAGAAGAAGTTTGAGACTCTCTCTTACCTTCCTGACCTTACCGATTCCGAAATGTACCCGTATG
ATGTTCCGGATTACGCTGGCTATCCCTACGACGTGCCCGACTATGCCGGGTACCCCTATGACGTCCCAGA
CTACGCAGCTAGCAAAGACAATACTGTGCCTCTGAAGCTGATCGCTCTCCTGGCTAATGGCGAGTTCCAT
AGTGGCGAACAGCTGGGAGAAACCCTGGGCATGTCCAGGGCCGCTATCAACAAGCACATTCAGACTCTGC
GCGACTGGGGCGTGGACGTGTTCACCGTGCCCGGAAAGGGCTACTCTCTGCCCGAGCCTATCCCGCTGCT
GAACGCTAAACAGATTCTGGGACAGCTGGACGGCGGGAGCGTGGCAGTCCTGCCTGTGGTCGACTCCACC
AATCAGTACCTGCTGGATCGAATCGGCGAGCTGAAGAGTGGGGATGCTTGCATTGCAGAATATCAGCAGG
CAGGGAGAGGAAGCAGAGGGAGGAAATGGTTCTCTCCTTTTGGAGCTAACCTGTACCTGAGTATGTTTTG
GCGCCTGAAGCGGGGACCAGCAGCAATCGGCCTGGGCCCGGTCATCGGAATTGTCATGGCAGAAGCGCTG
CGAAAGCTGGGAGCAGACAAGGTGCGAGTCAAATGGCCCAATGACCTGTATCTGCAGGATAGAAAGCTGG
CAGGCATCCTGGTGGAGCTGGCCGGAATAACAGGCGATGCTGCACAGATCGTCATTGGCGCCGGGATTAA
CGTGGCTATGAGGCGCGTGGAGGAAAGCGTGGTCAATCAGGGCTGGATCACACTGCAGGAAGCAGGGATT
AACCTGGACAGGAATACTCTGGCCGCTACGCTGATCCGAGAGCTGCGGGCAGCCCTGGAACTGTTCGAGC
AGGAAGGCCTGGCTCCATATCTGCCACGGTGGGAGAAGCTGGATAACTTCATCAATAGACCCGTGAAGCT
GATCATTGGGGACAAAGAGATTTTCGGGATTAGCCGGGGGATTGATAAACAGGGAGCCCTGCTGCTGGAA
CAGGACGGAGTTATCAAACCCTGGATGGGCGGAGAAATCAGTCTGCGGTCTGCCGAAAAGTAGAAGGGCT
AAGACCTAAGCTAGCCTAGAATCGATCGTTCAAACATTTGGCAATAAAGTTTCTTAAGATTGAATCCTGT
TGCCGGTCTTGCGATGATTATCATATAATTTCTGTTGAATTACGTTAAGCATGTAATAATTAACATGTAA
TGCATGACGTTATTTATGAGATGGGTTTTTATGATTAGAGTCCCGCAATTATACATTTAATACGCGATAG
AAAACAAAATATAGCGCGCAAACTAGGATAAATTATCGCGCGCGGTGTCATCTATGTTACTAGATCTGAG
TGACCTAAGCTAGCCTAGTGTCGGGCTTGTCTTCTCTGGTTTAAACTATCAGTGTTTGACAGGATATATT
GGCGGGTAAACCTAAGAGAAAAGAGCGTTTATTAGAATAATCGGATATTTAAAAGGGCGTGAAAAGGTTT
ATCCGTTCGTCCATTTGTATGTGCCAACCACAGGAACCGTAAAAAGGCCGCGTTGCTGGCGTTTTTCCAT
AGGCTCCGCCCCCCTGACGAGCATCACAAAAATCGACGCTCAAGTCAGAGGTGGCGAAACCCGACAGGAC
TATAAAGATACCAGGCGTTTCCCCCTGGAAGCTCCCTCGTGCGCTCTCCTGTTCCGACCCTGCCGCTTAC
CGGATACCTGTCCGCCTTTCTCCCTTCGGGAAGCGTGGCGCTTTCTCATAGCTCACGCTGTAGGTATCTC
AGTTCGGTGTAGGTCGTTCGCTCCAAGCTGGGCTGTGTGCACGAACCCCCCGTTCAGCCCGACCGCTGCG
CCTTATCCGGTAACTATCGTCTTGAGTCCAACCCGGTAAGACACGACTTATCGCCACTGGCAGCAGCCAC
TGGTAACAGGATTAGCAGAGCGAGGTATGTAGGCGGTGCTACAGAGTTCTTGAAGTGGTGGCCTAACTAC
GGCTACACTAGAAGGACAGTATTTGGTATCTGCGCTCTGCTGAAGCCAGTTACCTTCGGAAAAAGAGTTG
GTAGCTCTTGATCCGGCAAACAAACCACCGCTGGTAGCGGTGGTTTTTTTGTTTGCAAGCAGCAGATTAC
GCGCAGAAAAAAAGGATCTCAAGAAGATCCTTTGATCTTTTCTACGGGGTCTGACGCTCAGTGGAAC
Features (pLannotate 1.2.2; 14 found; start..end, strand, type, name):
    184..207     +  promoter       Pc promoter (fragment): intI1 (promoter lies within the coding sequence); class 1 integron promoter
    383..439     +  CDS            GmR (fragment): gentamycin acetyltransferase; aacC1; confers resistance to gentamycin
    450..1237    +  CDS            SmR (fragment): aminoglycoside adenylyltransferase (Murphy, 1985); aadA; confers resistance to spectinomycin and streptomycin
   1482..1542    -  rep_origin     oriV (fragment): incP origin of replication
   1748..1942    -  rep_origin     pVS1 oriV: origin of replication for the Pseudomonas plasmid pVS1 (Heeb et al., 2000)
   2008..3081    -  CDS            pVS1 RepA: replication protein from the Pseudomonas plasmid pVS1 (Heeb et al., 2000)
   3510..4139    -  CDS            pVS1 StaA: stability protein from the Pseudomonas plasmid pVS1 (Heeb et al., 2000)
   4403..4427    +  misc_feature   LB T-DNA repeat: left border repeat from nopaline C58 T-DNA
   4996..5337    +  promoter       CaMV 35S promoter: strong constitutive promoter from cauliflower mosaic virus
   5348..5590    +  CDS            RBCS-1A (fragment): RBS1A_ARATH - Also known as ATS1A. Experimental evidence at protein level: Swiss-Prot protein existence level 1. RuBisCO catalyzes two reactions: the carboxylation of D- ribulose 1,5-bisphosphate, the primary event in carbon dioxide fixation, as well as the oxidative fragmentation of the pentose substrate. Both reactions occur simultaneously and in competition at the same active site. Although the small subunit is not catalytic it is essential for maximal activity. From Arabidopsis thaliana (Mouse-ear cress).
   5684..6640    +  CDS            TurboID: mutant of the E. coli biotin ligase BioID engineered for improved catalytic efficiency (Branon et al., 2018)
   6674..6926    +  terminator     NOS terminator: nopaline synthase terminator and poly(A) signal
   6987..7011    +  misc_feature   RB T-DNA repeat: right border repeat from nopaline C58 T-DNA
   7134..7722    -  rep_origin     ori: high-copy-number ColE1/pMB1/pBR322/pUC origin of replication
