[The description below was written by a language model from this plasmid's Addgene catalogue record and pLannotate feature annotations shown in this document.]
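Description:
pGG-cTP-TurboID is a plant expression binary vector of about 7.8 kb, built on the LII alpha F1-2 backbone and intended for transient expression in planta; the associated toolbox is aimed at proximity labeling assays in Nicotiana benthamiana. It carries two replication systems. A high-copy ColE1/pUC-type origin supports propagation in E. coli. The pVS1 oriV, with its RepA replication protein and StaA stability protein, allows maintenance in a broader range of hosts, such as the Agrobacterium strains normally used to deliver T-DNA. Bacterial selection is by spectinomycin, through an aadA (SmR) aminoglycoside adenylyltransferase gene. Small fragments of a class 1 integron promoter, a gentamicin resistance gene and an incP oriV are also annotated next to this marker and appear to be backbone remnants.

The payload lies between nopaline-type left and right T-DNA border repeats. A CaMV 35S promoter drives constitutive expression of a fusion protein, and a NOS terminator supplies the polyadenylation signal. The fusion begins with a fragment of the Arabidopsis RuBisCO small subunit 1A (RBCS-1A, AT1G67090), which serves as a chloroplast transit peptide. According to the catalogue entry, this is followed by a 3xHA epitope tag, which is not separately annotated in the feature table but would fit the gap between the two coding features. TurboID comes last; it is an engineered, highly active variant of the E. coli biotin ligase BirA. No plant selectable marker is annotated within the T-DNA, which fits transient use. Directing TurboID to the chloroplast allows biotinylation of nearby proteins there, so the construct can be used for compartment-specific proximity labeling, with the HA tag available for detection of the fusion.
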