Addgene plasmid #209394: pGG-cTP-TurboID
Purpose: Transiently expressing TurboID fused with a chloroplast transit peptide (cTP) in planta
Depositing lab: Rosa Lozano-Durán. Depositing organization: Center for Plant Molecular Biology (ZMBP). Publication: The Ti-TAN plasmid toolbox for TurboID-based proximity labeling assays in Nicotiana benthamiana. Tan H, Zhou Y, Dinius E, Lozano-Duran R. J Integr Plant Biol. 2024 Jan 31. doi: 10.1111/jipb.13610. PubMed 38294100.
Backbone
  Vector backbone: LII alpha F1-2
  Backbone manufacturer: Parniske lab
  Vector type: Plant Expression
Growth in bacteria
  Bacterial resistance: Spectinomycin, 50 μg/mL
  Growth temperature: 37°C
  Growth strain: DH5alpha
  Copy number: High Copy
Gene/Insert
  Gene/Insert name: cTP-3XHA-TurboID
  Species: (TurboID) BirA from E. coli. cTP is RIBULOSE BISPHOSPHATE CARBOXYLASE SMALL CHAIN 1A (AT1G67090).
  Promoter: Cauliflower mosaic virus (CaMV) 35S promoter
  Cloning method: Unknown
  Sequencing primers: 5′ 35S promoter; 3′ ACCGCGCGCGATAATTTAT
Terms and licenses: Academic/Nonprofit Terms; Industry Terms: Not Available to Industry
Depositor comments: 3XHA-TurboID sequence was amplified from 3xHA-TurboID-NLS_pCDNA3 (Addgene#107171).
How to cite: pGG-cTP-TurboID was a gift from Rosa Lozano-Durán (Addgene plasmid # 209394 ; http://n2t.net/addgene:209394 ; RRID:Addgene_209394)
